Addgene plasmid #44713: pJDS70-GG-SNI
Purpose: (Empty Backbone)
Depositing lab: Nathan Lawson. Depositing organization: University of Massachusetts, Worcester. Publication: Targeted Chromosomal Deletions and Inversions in Zebrafish. Gupta A, Hall VL, Kok FO, Shin M, McNulty JC, Lawson ND, Wolfe SA. Genome Res. 2013 Mar 11. 10.1101/gr.154070.112 PubMed 23478401.
Backbone
  Vector backbone: pJDS70
  Backbone size (bp): 6433
  Modifications to backbone: 1)To make pJDS vectors compatible with the Voytas lab Golden Gate kit, the overhangs generated by Esp3I cleavage sites in the pJDS-GG vectors were adjusted to GGGA/CTAT to ensure proper complementarity between intermediate vectors and the final vector. 2)Each pJDS-GG vector is modified to match the reading frame of the Golden Gate assembled intermediate arrays.
  Vector type: Mammalian Expression
  Promoter: CMV
  Tag / fusion protein: 3X Flag (N terminal on backbone); FOKI WT (C terminal on backbone)
Growth in bacteria
  Bacterial resistance: Ampicillin, 100 μg/mL
  Growth temperature: 37°C
  Growth strain: Top10
  Copy number: High Copy
Gene/Insert
  Sequencing primers: 5′ CMV-F; 3′ BGH-rev
Resource information
  A portion of this plasmid was derived from a plasmid made by: Plasmid derived from pJDS70 from Addgene "Joung Lab TAL Effector Engineering Reagents" Kit.
Terms and licenses: Academic/Nonprofit Terms; Industry Terms: Not Available to Industry
Depositor comments: This plasmid is modified pJDS70 vector from "Joung Lab TAL Effector Engineering Reagents" Kit. Modifications are made to the backbone to make it compatible with Voytas Golden Gate TALEN Kit and it can be used in place of pTAL3 or pTAL4. Please see the attached protocol below for modifications.
How to cite: pJDS70-GG-SNI was a gift from Nathan Lawson (Addgene plasmid # 44713 ; http://n2t.net/addgene:44713 ; RRID:Addgene_44713)
