[The description below was written by a language model from this plasmid's Addgene catalogue record and pLannotate feature annotations shown in this document.]
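Description:
pJDS70-GG-SNI is an empty mammalian expression backbone of 6,433 bp for building TAL effector nucleases (TALENs). It is derived from the pJDS70 vector of a published TAL effector engineering kit. The backbone was altered so that it accepts repeat arrays assembled with a different, widely used Golden Gate TALEN kit, where it can replace that kit's usual final destination vectors. Two changes are recorded. The overhangs left by Esp3I digestion were adjusted to be complementary to those of the Golden Gate intermediate array vectors, and the reading frame was shifted to match the assembled arrays. The record does not explain the "SNI" suffix. It may denote the specificity of a built-in terminal half-repeat, but this is not stated.

The expression cassette is driven by the CMV enhancer/promoter, with a downstream T7 promoter that could support in vitro transcription. It encodes an N-terminal 3xFLAG tag, then TAL effector N-terminal and C-terminal flanking segments (annotated by homology to the Xanthomonas proteins AvrXa10 and AvrBs3). These segments bracket the gap into which the custom repeat array is cloned. The wild-type FokI cleavage domain is fused at the C-terminus; because it must dimerise to cut DNA, TALENs are used as pairs binding either side of a target site. A V5 tag sequence is annotated after FokI, though whether it is in frame is not stated, and a bGH polyadenylation signal follows. A separate SV40/EM7-driven cassette carries blasticidin S deaminase, followed by bleomycin-resistance fragments and an SV40 poly(A). Propagation in E. coli relies on a high-copy ColE1/pUC origin and ampicillin resistance, and an f1 origin is also present. The associated publication used such nucleases to generate targeted chromosomal deletions and inversions in zebrafish.
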