Features (pLannotate 1.2.2; 26 found; start..end, strand, type, name):
     36..80      -  misc_feature   bom (fragment): basis of mobility region from pBR322
    235..614     +  enhancer       CMV enhancer: human cytomegalovirus immediate early enhancer
    615..818     +  promoter       CMV promoter: human cytomegalovirus (CMV) immediate early promoter
    814..847     +  LTR            5' LTR (truncated) (fragment): truncated 5' long terminal repeat (LTR) from HIV-1
    863..881     +  promoter       T7 promoter: promoter for bacteriophage T7 RNA polymerase
    907..972     +  CDS            3xFLAG: three tandem FLAG® epitope tags, followed by an enterokinase cleavage site
   1024..1434    +  CDS            avrXa10 (fragment): AVX10_XANOO - Experimental evidence at protein level: Swiss-Prot protein existence level 1. Avirulence protein. Induces the hypersensitive response (HR)in rice plants carrying the resistance gene Xa10. Activity depends on the presence of the core repeat domains; replacement with repeat domains from other proteins (AvrBs3 of X.euvesicatoria (AC P14727) or AvrXa7 of this organism) does not elicit the HR. Probably acts as a transcription factor in its host plant (rice) to induce plant resistance or disease. From Xanthomonas oryzae pv. oryzae.
   1499..1705    +  CDS            avrBs3 (fragment): AVRB3_XANEU - Experimental evidence at protein level: Swiss-Prot protein existence level 1. Avirulence protein. Acts as a transcription factor in C.annuum plants. In susceptible plants lacking the Bs3 resistance gene induces expression of a number of genes, including genes homologous to a family of auxin-induced genes, alpha-expansin genes, pectate lyase, anthocyanidin glucoside rhamnosyl transferase and at least one transcription factor, UPA20. Their expression leads to plant hypertrophy in mesophyll cells, probably mainly mediated by UPA20 (PubMed:17962565). In resistant plants induces the h
   1694..2281    +  CDS            FokI cleavage domain: nonspecific DNA cleavage domain of the FokI endonuclease (Li et al., 1992) must dimerize to be catalytically active
   2297..2338    +  CDS            V5 tag: epitope tag from simian virus 5
   2394..2618    +  polyA_signal   bGH poly(A) signal: bovine growth hormone polyadenylation signal
   2622..2643    +  promoter       SV40 promoter (fragment): SV40 enhancer and early promoter
   2664..3092    +  rep_origin     f1 ori (sequence partly withheld): f1 bacteriophage origin of replication; arrow indicates direction of (+) strand synthesis
   3106..3436    +  promoter       SV40 promoter: SV40 enhancer and early promoter
   3484..3531    +  promoter       EM7 promoter: synthetic bacterial promoter&nbsp
   3550..3948    +  CDS            BSD: blasticidin S deaminase; Aspergillus terreus BSD; confers resistance to blasticidin
   3949..3976    +  CDS            BleoR (fragment): antibiotic-binding protein; Sh ble from Streptoalloteichus hindustanus; confers resistance to bleomycin, phleomycin, and Zeocin™
   3986..4111    +  CDS            ble (fragment): BLE_KLEPN - Experimental evidence at protein level: Swiss-Prot protein existence level 1. Binding protein with a strong affinity to the bleomycin family of antibiotics. Binds to CL990; an antimitotic-antibiotic compound. From Klebsiella pneumoniae.
   4106..4227    +  polyA_signal   SV40 poly(A) signal: SV40 polyadenylation signal
   4300..4316    -  protein_bind   lac operator: The lac repressor binds to the lac operator to inhibit transcription in E. coli. This inhibition can be relieved by adding lactose or isopropyl-β-D-thiogalactopyranoside (IPTG). lac repressor encoded by lacI
   4324..4354    -  promoter       lac promoter: promoter for the E. coli lac operon
   4369..4390    -  protein_bind   CAP binding site: CAP binding activates transcription in the presence of cAMP. E. coli catabolite activator protein
   4403..4495    -  CDS            lacI (fragment): lac repressor; lacI; The lac repressor binds to the lac operator to inhibit transcription in E. coli. This inhibition can be relieved by adding lactose or isopropyl-β-D-thiogalactopyranoside (IPTG).
   4678..5266    -  rep_origin     ori: high-copy-number ColE1/pMB1/pBR322/pUC origin of replication
   5437..6297    -  CDS            AmpR: β-lactamase; bla; confers resistance to ampicillin, carbenicillin, and related antibiotics
   6298..6402    -  promoter       AmpR promoter: bla
>Addgene plasmid #44713 | pJDS70-GG-SNI | depositor full sequence | sequence record 61238 | pJDS70-GG-SNI sequence 6433 bps
GACGGATCGGGAGATCTCCCGATCCCCTATGGTCGACTCTCAGTACAATCTGCTCTGATGCCGCATAGTT
AAGCCAGTATCTGCTCCCTGCTTGTGTGTTGGAGGTCGCTGAGTAGTGCGCGAGCAAAATTTAAGCTACA
ACAAGGCAAGGCTTGACCGACAATTGCATGAAGAATCTGCTTAGGGTTAGGCGTTTTGCGCTGCTTCGCG
ATGTACGGGCCAGATATACGCGTTGACATTGATTATTGACTAGTTATTAATAGTAATCAATTACGGGGTC
ATTAGTTCATAGCCCATATATGGAGTTCCGCGTTACATAACTTACGGTAAATGGCCCGCCTGGCTGACCG
CCCAACGACCCCCGCCCATTGACGTCAATAATGACGTATGTTCCCATAGTAACGCCAATAGGGACTTTCC
ATTGACGTCAATGGGTGGACTATTTACGGTAAACTGCCCACTTGGCAGTACATCAAGTGTATCATATGCC
AAGTACGCCCCCTATTGACGTCAATGACGGTAAATGGCCCGCCTGGCATTATGCCCAGTACATGACCTTA
TGGGACTTTCCTACTTGGCAGTACATCTACGTATTAGTCATCGCTATTACCATGGTGATGCGGTTTTGGC
AGTACATCAATGGGCGTGGATAGCGGTTTGACTCACGGGGATTTCCAAGTCTCCACCCCATTGACGTCAA
TGGGAGTTTGTTTTGGCACCAAAATCAACGGGACTTTCCAAAATGTCGTAACAACTCCGCCCCATTGACG
CAAATGGGCGGTAGGCGTGTACGGTGGGAGGTCTATATAAGCAGAGCTCTCTGGCTAACTAGAGAACCCA
CTGCTTACTGGCTTATCGAAATTAATACGACTCACTATAGGGAGACCCAAGCTGGCTAGCACCATGGACT
ACAAAGACCATGACGGTGATTATAAAGATCATGACATCGATTACAAGGATGACGATGACAAGATGGCCCC
CAAGAAGAAGAGGAAGGTGGGCATTCACCGCGGGGTACCTATGGTGGACTTGAGGACACTCGGTTATTCG
CAACAGCAACAGGAGAAAATCAAGCCTAAGGTCAGGAGCACCGTCGCGCAACACCACGAGGCGCTTGTGG
GGCATGGCTTCACTCATGCGCATATTGTCGCGCTTTCACAGCACCCTGCGGCGCTTGGGACGGTGGCTGT
CAAATACCAAGATATGATTGCGGCCCTGCCCGAAGCCACGCACGAGGCAATTGTAGGGGTCGGTAAACAG
TGGTCGGGAGCGCGAGCACTTGAGGCGCTGCTGACTGTGGCGGGTGAGCTTAGGGGGCCTCCGCTCCAGC
TCGACACCGGGCAGCTGCTGAAGATCGCGAAGAGAGGGGGAGTAACAGCGGTAGAGGCAGTGCACGCCTG
GCGCAATGCGCTCACCGGGGCCCCCTTGCCCCTGGAGACGATTAATCACCGGTCGTCTCCCTATCGCTTC
TAACATCGGAGGACGGCCAGCCTTGGAGTCCATCGTAGCCCAATTGTCCAGGCCCGATCCCGCGTTGGCT
GCGTTAACGAATGACCATCTGGTGGCGTTGGCATGTCTTGGTGGACGACCCGCGCTCGATGCAGTCAAAA
AGGGTCTGCCTCATGCTCCCGCATTGATCAAAAGAACCAACCGGCGGATTCCCGAGAGAACTTCCCATCG
AGTCGCGGGATCCCAACTAGTCAAAAGTGAACTGGAGGAGAAGAAATCTGAACTTCGTCATAAATTGAAA
TATGTGCCTCATGAATATATTGAATTAATTGAAATTGCCAGAAATTCCACTCAGGATAGAATTCTTGAAA
TGAAGGTAATGGAATTTTTTATGAAAGTTTATGGATATAGAGGTAAACATTTGGGTGGATCAAGGAAACC
GGACGGAGCAATTTATACTGTCGGATCTCCTATTGATTACGGTGTGATCGTGGATACTAAAGCTTATAGC
GGAGGTTATAATCTGCCAATTGGCCAAGCAGATGAAATGCAACGATATGTCGAAGAAAATCAAACACGAA
ACAAACATATCAACCCTAATGAATGGTGGAAAGTCTATCCATCTTCTGTAACGGAATTTAAGTTTTTATT
TGTGAGTGGTCACTTTAAAGGAAACTACAAAGCTCAGCTTACACGATTAAATCATATCACTAATTGTAAT
GGAGCTGTTCTTAGTGTAGAAGAGCTTTTAATTGGTGGAGAAATGATTAAAGCCGGCACATTAACCTTAG
AGGAAGTCAGACGGAAATTTAATAACGGCGAGATAAACTTTTAAGGGCCCTTCGAAGGTAAGCCTATCCC
TAACCCTCTCCTCGGTCTCGATTCTACGCGTACCGGTCATCATCACCATCACCATTGAGTTTAAACCCGC
TGATCAGCCTCGACTGTGCCTTCTAGTTGCCAGCCATCTGTTGTTTGCCCCTCCCCCGTGCCTTCCTTGA
CCCTGGAAGGTGCCACTCCCACTGTCCTTTCCTAATAAAATGAGGAAATTGCATCGCATTGTCTGAGTAG
GTGTCATTCTATTCTGGGGGGTGGGGTGGGGCAGGACAGCAAGGGGGAGGATTGGGAAGACAATAGCAGG
CATGCTGGGGATGCGGTGGGCTCTATGGCTTCTGAGGCGGAAAGAACCAGCTGGGGCTCTAGGGGGTATC
CCC
[124 nt withheld, positions 2664-2787]
C
[32 nt withheld, positions 2789-2820]
CA
[57 nt withheld, positions 2823-2879]
A
[49 nt withheld, positions 2881-2929]
CCTTTGACGTTGGAGTCCACGTTCTTT
[37 nt withheld, positions 2957-2993]
ACCCTATCTCGGTCTATTCTTTTGATTTATAAGGGATTTTGGGGATTTCGGCCTATTGGTTAAAAAATGA
GCTGATTTAACAAAAATTTAACGCGAATTAATTCTGTGGAATGTGTGTCAGTTAGGGTGTGGAAAGTCCC
CAGGCTCCCCAGGCAGGCAGAAGTATGCAAAGCATGCATCTCAATTAGTCAGCAACCAGGTGTGGAAAGT
CCCCAGGCTCCCCAGCAGGCAGAAGTATGCAAAGCATGCATCTCAATTAGTCAGCAACCATAGTCCCGCC
CCTAACTCCGCCCATCCCGCCCCTAACTCCGCCCAGTTCCGCCCATTCTCCGCCCCATGGCTGACTAATT
TTTTTTATTTATGCAGAGGCCGAGGCCGCCTCTGCCTCTGAGCTATTCCAGAAGTAGTGAGGAGGCTTTT
TTGGAGGCCTAGGCTTTTGCAAAAAGCTCCCGGGAGCTTGTATATCCATTTTCGGATCTGATCAGCACGT
GTTGACAATTAATCATCGGCATAGTATATCGGCATAGTATAATACGACAAGGTGAGGAACTAAACCATGG
CCAAGCCTTTGTCTCAAGAAGAATCCACCCTCATTGAAAGAGCAACGGCTACAATCAACAGCATCCCCAT
CTCTGAAGACTACAGCGTCGCCAGCGCAGCTCTCTCTAGCGACGGCCGCATCTTCACTGGTGTCAATGTA
TATCATTTTACTGGGGGACCTTGTGCAGAACTCGTGGTGCTGGGCACTGCTGCTGCTGCGGCAGCTGGCA
ACCTGACTTGTATCGTCGCGATCGGAAATGAGAACAGGGGCATCTTGAGCCCCTGCGGACGGTGTCGACA
GGTGCTTCTCGATCTGCATCCTGGGATCAAAGCGATAGTGAAGGACAGTGATGGACAGCCGACGGCAGTT
GGGATTCGTGAATTGCTGCCCTCTGGTTATGTGTGGGAGGGCTAAGCACTTCGTGGCCGAGGAGCAGGAC
TGACACGTGCTACGAGATTTCGATTCCACCGCCGCCTTCTATGAAAGGTTGGGCTTCGGAATCGTTTTCC
GGGACGCCGGCTGGATGATCCTCCAGCGCGGGGATCTCATGCTGGAGTTCTTCGCCCACCCCAACTTGTT
TATTGCAGCTTATAATGGTTACAAATAAAGCAATAGCATCACAAATTTCACAAATAAAGCATTTTTTTCA
CTGCATTCTAGTTGTGGTTTGTCCAAACTCATCAATGTATCTTATCATGTCTGTATACCGTCGACCTCTA
GCTAGAGCTTGGCGTAATCATGGTCATAGCTGTTTCCTGTGTGAAATTGTTATCCGCTCACAATTCCACA
CAACATACGAGCCGGAAGCATAAAGTGTAAAGCCTGGGGTGCCTAATGAGTGAGCTAACTCACATTAATT
GCGTTGCGCTCACTGCCCGCTTTCCAGTCGGGAAACCTGTCGTGCCAGCTGCATTAATGAATCGGCCAAC
GCGCGGGGAGAGGCGGTTTGCGTATTGGGCGCTCTTCCGCTTCCTCGCTCACTGACTCGCTGCGCTCGGT
CGTTCGGCTGCGGCGAGCGGTATCAGCTCACTCAAAGGCGGTAATACGGTTATCCACAGAATCAGGGGAT
AACGCAGGAAAGAACATGTGAGCAAAAGGCCAGCAAAAGGCCAGGAACCGTAAAAAGGCCGCGTTGCTGG
CGTTTTTCCATAGGCTCCGCCCCCCTGACGAGCATCACAAAAATCGACGCTCAAGTCAGAGGTGGCGAAA
CCCGACAGGACTATAAAGATACCAGGCGTTTCCCCCTGGAAGCTCCCTCGTGCGCTCTCCTGTTCCGACC
CTGCCGCTTACCGGATACCTGTCCGCCTTTCTCCCTTCGGGAAGCGTGGCGCTTTCTCAATGCTCACGCT
GTAGGTATCTCAGTTCGGTGTAGGTCGTTCGCTCCAAGCTGGGCTGTGTGCACGAACCCCCCGTTCAGCC
CGACCGCTGCGCCTTATCCGGTAACTATCGTCTTGAGTCCAACCCGGTAAGACACGACTTATCGCCACTG
GCAGCAGCCACTGGTAACAGGATTAGCAGAGCGAGGTATGTAGGCGGTGCTACAGAGTTCTTGAAGTGGT
GGCCTAACTACGGCTACACTAGAAGGACAGTATTTGGTATCTGCGCTCTGCTGAAGCCAGTTACCTTCGG
AAAAAGAGTTGGTAGCTCTTGATCCGGCAAACAAACCACCGCTGGTAGCGGTGGTTTTTTTGTTTGCAAG
CAGCAGATTACGCGCAGAAAAAAAGGATCTCAAGAAGATCCTTTGATCTTTTCTACGGGGTCTGACGCTC
AGTGGAACGAAAACTCACGTTAAGGGATTTTGGTCATGAGATTATCAAAAAGGATCTTCACCTAGATCCT
TTTAAATTAAAAATGAAGTTTTAAATCAATCTAAAGTATATATGAGTAAACTTGGTCTGACAGTTACCAA
TGCTTAATCAGTGAGGCACCTATCTCAGCGATCTGTCTATTTCGTTCATCCATAGTTGCCTGACTCCCCG
TCGTGTAGATAACTACGATACGGGAGGGCTTACCATCTGGCCCCAGTGCTGCAATGATACCGCGAGACCC
ACGCTCACCGGCTCCAGATTTATCAGCAATAAACCAGCCAGCCGGAAGGGCCGAGCGCAGAAGTGGTCCT
GCAACTTTATCCGCCTCCATCCAGTCTATTAATTGTTGCCGGGAAGCTAGAGTAAGTAGTTCGCCAGTTA
ATAGTTTGCGCAACGTTGTTGCCATTGCTACAGGCATCGTGGTGTCACGCTCGTCGTTTGGTATGGCTTC
ATTCAGCTCCGGTTCCCAACGATCAAGGCGAGTTACATGATCCCCCATGTTGTGCAAAAAAGCGGTTAGC
TCCTTCGGTCCTCCGATCGTTGTCAGAAGTAAGTTGGCCGCAGTGTTATCACTCATGGTTATGGCAGCAC
TGCATAATTCTCTTACTGTCATGCCATCCGTAAGATGCTTTTCTGTGACTGGTGAGTACTCAACCAAGTC
ATTCTGAGAATAGTGTATGCGGCGACCGAGTTGCTCTTGCCCGGCGTCAATACGGGATAATACCGCGCCA
CATAGCAGAACTTTAAAAGTGCTCATCATTGGAAAACGTTCTTCGGGGCGAAAACTCTCAAGGATCTTAC
CGCTGTTGAGATCCAGTTCGATGTAACCCACTCGTGCACCCAACTGATCTTCAGCATCTTTTACTTTCAC
CAGCGTTTCTGGGTGAGCAAAAACAGGAAGGCAAAATGCCGCAAAAAAGGGAATAAGGGCGACACGGAAA
TGTTGAATACTCATACTCTTCCTTTTTCAATATTATTGAAGCATTTATCAGGGTTATTGTCTCATGAGCG
GATACATATTTGAATGTATTTAGAAAAATAAACAAATAGGGGTTCCGCGCACATTTCCCCGAAAAGTGCC
ACCTGACGTC
