>Addgene plasmid #44713 | pJDS70-GG-SNI | addgene partial sequence | sequence record 62513 | BGH-rev 5'-TAGAAGGCACAGTCGAGG-3'
GTGATGATGACCGGTACGCGTAGAATCGAGACCGAGGAGAGGGTTAGGGATAGGCTTACCTTCGAAGGGC
CCTTAAAAGTTTATCTCGCCGTTATTAAATTTCCGTCTGACTTCCTCTAAGGTTAATGTGCCGGCTTTAA
TCATTTCTCCACCAATTAAAAGCTCTTCTACACTAAGAACAGCTCCATTACAATTAGTGATATGATTTAA
TCGTGTAAGCTGAGCTTTGTAGTTTCCTTTAAAGTGACCACTCACAAATAAAAACTTAAATTCCGTTACA
GAAGATGGATAGACTTTCCACCATTCATTAGGGTTGATATGTTTGTTTCGTGTTTGATTTTCTTCGACAT
ATCGTTGCATTTCATCTGCTTGGCCAATTGGCAGATTATAACCTCCGCTATAAGCTTTAGTATCCACGAT
CACACCGTAATCAATAGGAGATCCGACAGTATAAATTGCTCCGTCCGGTTTCCTTGATCCACCCAAATGT
TTACCTCTATATCCATAAACTTTCATAAAAAATTCCATTACCTTCATTTCAAGAATTCTATCCTGAGTGG
AATTTCTGGCAATTTCAATTAATTCAATATATTCATGAGGCACATATTTCAATTTATGACGAAGTTCAGA
TTTCTTCTCCTCCAGTTCACTTTTGACTAGTTGGGATCCCGCGACTCGATGGGAAGTTCTCTCGGGAATC
CGCCGGTTGGTTCTTTTGATCAATGCGGGAGCATGAGGCAGACCCTTTTTGACTGCATCGAGCGCGGGTC
GTCCACCAAGACATGCCAAC
