>Addgene plasmid #44713 | pJDS70-GG-SNI | addgene partial sequence | sequence record 63231 | CMV-F 5'-CGCAAATGGGCGGTAGGCGTG-3'
AGCAGAGCTCTCTGGCTAACTAGAGAACCCACTGCTTACTGGCTTATCGAAATTAATACGACTCACTATA
GGGAGACCCAAGCTGGCTAGCACCATGGACTACAAAGACCATGACGGTGATTATAAAGATCATGACATCG
ATTACAAGGATGACGATGACAAGATGGCCCCCAAGAAGAAGAGGAAGGTGGGCATTCACCGCGGGGTACC
TATGGTGGACTTGAGGACACTCGGTTATTCGCAACAGCAACAGGAGAAAATCAAGCCTAAGGTCAGGAGC
ACCGTCGCGCAACACCACGAGGCGCTTGTGGGGCATGGCTTCACTCATGCGCATATTGTCGCGCTTTCAC
AGCACCCTGCGGCGCTTGGGACGGTGGCTGTCAAATACCAAGATATGATTGCGGCCCTGCCCGAAGCCAC
GCACGAGGCAATTGTAGGGGTCGGTAAACAGTGGTCGGGAGCGCGAGCACTTGAGGCGCTGCTGACTGTG
GCGGGTGAGCTTAGGGGGCCTCCGCTCCAGCTCGACACCGGGCAGCTGCTGAAGATCGCGAAGAGAGGGG
GAGTAACAGCGGTAGAGGCAGTGCACGCCTGGCGCAATGCGCTCACCGGGGCCCCCTTGCCCCTGGAGAC
GATTAATCACCGGTCGTCTCCCTATCGCTTCTAACATCGGAGGACGGCCAGCCTTGGAGTCCATCGTAGC
CCAATTGTCCAGGCCCGATCCCGCGTTGGCTGCGTTAACGAATGACCATCTGGTGGCGTTGGCATGTCTT
GGTGGACGACCCGCGCTCGATGCAGTCAAAAAGGGTCTGCCTCATGCTCCCGCATTGATCAAAAGAACCA
ACCGGCGGATTCCCGAGAGAACTTCCCATCGAGTCGCGGGATCCCAACTAGTCAAAAGTGAACTGGAG
